>Addgene plasmid #106174 | pAAV.hSynapsin.SF-iGluSnFR.A184S | addgene full sequence | sequence record 204113 | Addgene NGS Result
GTGCCAGCTGCATTAATGAATCGGCCAACGCGCGGGGAGAGGCGGTTTGCGTATTGGGCGCTCTTCCGCT
TCCTCGCTCACTGACTCGCTGCGCTCGGTCGTTCGGCTGCGGCGAGCGGTATCAGCTCACTCAAAGGCGG
TAATACGGTTATCCACAGAATCAGGGGATAACGCAGGAAAGAACATGTGAGCAAAAGGCCAGCAAAAGGC
CAGGAACCGTAAAAAGGCCGCGTTGCTGGCGTTTTTCCATAGGCTCCGCCCCCCTGACGAGCATCACAAA
AATCGACGCTCAAGTCAGAGGTGGCGAAACCCGACAGGACTATAAAGATACCAGGCGTTTCCCCCTGGAA
GCTCCCTCGTGCGCTCTCCTGTTCCGACCCTGCCGCTTACCGGATACCTGTCCGCCTTTCTCCCTTCGGG
AAGCGTGGCGCTTTCTCATAGCTCACGCTGTAGGTATCTCAGTTCGGTGTAGGTCGTTCGCTCCAAGCTG
GGCTGTGTGCACGAACCCCCCGTTCAGCCCGACCGCTGCGCCTTATCCGGTAACTATCGTCTTGAGTCCA
ACCCGGTAAGACACGACTTATCGCCACTGGCAGCAGCCACTGGTAACAGGATTAGCAGAGCGAGGTATGT
AGGCGGTGCTACAGAGTTCTTGAAGTGGTGGCCTAACTACGGCTACACTAGAAGAACAGTATTTGGTATC
TGCGCTCTGCTGAAGCCAGTTACCTTCGGAAAAAGAGTTGGTAGCTCTTGATCCGGCAAACAAACCACCG
CTGGTAGCGGTGGTTTTTTTGTTTGCAAGCAGCAGATTACGCGCAGAAAAAAAGGATCTCAAGAAGATCC
TTTGATCTTTTCTACGGGGTCTGACGCTCAGTGGAACGAAAACTCACGTTAAGGGATTTTGGTCATGAGA
TTATCAAAAAGGATCTTCACCTAGATCCTTTTAAATTAAAAATGAAGTTTTAAATCAATCTAAAGTATAT
ATGAGTAAACTTGGTCTGACAGTTACCAATGCTTAATCAGTGAGGCACCTATCTCAGCGATCTGTCTATT
TCGTTCATCCATAGTTGCCTGACTCCCCGTCGTGTAGATAACTACGATACGGGAGGGCTTACCATCTGGC
CCCAGTGCTGCAATGATACCGCGAGACCCACGCTCACCGGCTCCAGATTTATCAGCAATAAACCAGCCAG
CCGGAAGGGCCGAGCGCAGAAGTGGTCCTGCAACTTTATCCGCCTCCATCCAGTCTATTAATTGTTGCCG
GGAAGCTAGAGTAAGTAGTTCGCCAGTTAATAGTTTGCGCAACGTTGTTGCCATTGCTACAGGCATCGTG
GTGTCACGCTCGTCGTTTGGTATGGCTTCATTCAGCTCCGGTTCCCAACGATCAAGGCGAGTTACATGAT
CCCCCATGTTGTGCAAAAAAGCGGTTAGCTCCTTCGGTCCTCCGATCGTTGTCAGAAGTAAGTTGGCCGC
AGTGTTATCACTCATGGTTATGGCAGCACTGCATAATTCTCTTACTGTCATGCCATCCGTAAGATGCTTT
TCTGTGACTGGTGAGTACTCAACCAAGTCATTCTGAGAATAGTGTATGCGGCGACCGAGTTGCTCTTGCC
CGGCGTCAATACGGGATAATACCGCGCCACATAGCAGAACTTTAAAAGTGCTCATCATTGGAAAACGTTC
TTCGGGGCGAAAACTCTCAAGGATCTTACCGCTGTTGAGATCCAGTTCGATGTAACCCACTCGTGCACCC
AACTGATCTTCAGCATCTTTTACTTTCACCAGCGTTTCTGGGTGAGCAAAAACAGGAAGGCAAAATGCCG
CAAAAAAGGGAATAAGGGCGACACGGAAATGTTGAATACTCATACTCTTCCTTTTTCAATATTATTGAAG
CATTTATCAGGGTTATTGTCTCATGAGCGGATACATATTTGAATGTATTTAGAAAAATAAACAAATAGGG
GTTCCGCGCACATTTCCCCGAAAAGTGCCACCTAAATTGTAAGCGTTAATATTTTGTTAAAATTCGCGTT
AAATTTTTGTTAAATCAGCTCATTTTTTAACCAATAGGCCGAAATCGGCAAAATCCCTTATAAATCAAAA
GAATAGACCGAGATAGGGT
[37 nt withheld, positions 2120-2156]
AAAGAACGTGGACTCCAACGTCAAAGG
[49 nt withheld, positions 2184-2232]
T
[91 nt withheld, positions 2234-2324]
G
[124 nt withheld, positions 2326-2449]
CCCATTCGCCATTCAGGCTGCGCAACTGTTGGGAAGGGCGATCGGTGCGGGCCTCTTCGCTATTACGCCA
GCTGCGCGCTCGCTCGCTCACTGAGGCCGCCCGGGCAAAGCCCGGGCGTCGGGCGACCTTTGGTCGCCCG
GCCTCAGTGAGCGAGCGAGCGCGCAGAGAGGGAGTGGCCAACTCCATCACTAGGGGTTCCTTGTAGTTAA
TGATTAACCCGCCATGCTACTTATCTACGTAGCCATGCTCTAGGAAGATCCAGGGCCCTGCGTATGAGTG
CAAGTGGGTTTTAGGACCAGGATGAGGCGGGGTGGGGGTGCCTACCTGACGACCGGCCCCGACCCACTGG
ACAAGCACCCAACCCCCATTCCCCAAATTGCGCATCCCCTATCAGAGAGGGGGAGGGGAAACAGGATGCG
GCGAGGCGCGTGCGCACTGCCAGCTTCAGCACCGCGGACAGTGCCTTCGCCCCCGCCTGGCGGCGCGCGC
CACCGCCGCCTCAGCACTGAAGGCGCGCTGACGTCACTCGCCGGTCCCCCGCAAACTCCCCTTCCCGGCC
ACCTTGGTCGCGTCCGCGCCGCCGCCGGCCCAGCCGGACCGCACCACGCGAGGCGCGAGATAGGGGGGCA
CGGGCGCGACCATCTGCGCTGCGGCGCCGGCGACTCAGCGCTGCCTCAGTCTGCGGTGGGCAGCGGAGGA
GTCGTGTCGTGCCTGAGAGCGCAGTCCAATTCAAGCTGCTAGCAAGGATCCCGCCACCATGGAGACAGAC
ACACTCCTGCTATGGGTACTGCTGCTCTGGGTTCCAGGTTCCACTGGTGACAGATCTGCCGCAGGCAGCA
CGCTGGACAAAATCGCCAAAAACGGTGTGATTGTCGTCGGTCACCGTGAATCTTCAGTGCCTTTCTCTTA
TTACGACAATCAGCAAAAAGTGGTGGGTTACTCGCAGGATTACTCCAACGCCATTGTTGAAGCAGTGAAA
AAGAAACTCAACAAACCGGACTTGCAGGTAAAACTGATTCCGATTACCTCACAAAACCGTATTCCACTGC
TGCAAAACGGCACTTTCGATTTTGAATGTGGTTCTACCACCAACAACGTCGAACGCCAAAAACAGGCGGC
TTTCTCTGACACTATTTTCGTGGTCGGTACGCGCCTGTTGACCAAAAAGGGTGGCGATATCAAAGATTTT
GCCAACCTGAAAGACAAAGCCGTAGTCGTCACTTCCGGCACTACCTCTGAAGTTTTGCTCAACAAACTGA
ATGAAGAGCAAAAAATGAATATGCGCATCATCAGCGCCAAAGATCACGGTGACTCTTTCCGCACCCTGGA
AAGCGGTCGTGCCGTTGCCTTTATGATGGATGACAGCCTGCTGGCCGGTGAACGTGCGAAAGCGAAGAAA
CCAGACAACTGGGAAATCGTCGGCAAGCCGCAGTCTCAGGAGGCCTACGGTTGTATGTTGCGTAAAGATG
ATCCGCAGTTCAAAAAGCTGATGGATGACACCATCGCTCAGGTGCAGACCTCCGGTGAAGCGGAAAAATG
GTTTGATAAGTGGTTCAAAAATCCAATTCTGGTGAGCCACAACGTCTATATCACCGCCGACAAGCAGAAG
AACGGCATCAAGGCGAACTTCAAGATCCGCCACAACGTGGAGGACGGCAGCGTGCAGCTCGCCGACCACT
ACCAGCAGAACACCCCCATCGGCGACGGCCCCGTGCTGCTGCCCGACAACCACTACCTGAGCACCCAGTC
CGTGCTGAGCAAAGACCCCAACGAGAAGCGCGATCACATGGTCCTGCTGGAGTTCGTGACCGCCGCCGGG
ATCACTCTCGGCATGGACGAGCTGTACAAGGGCGGTACCGGAGGGAGCATGAGCAAGGGCGAGGAGCTGT
TCACCGGGGTGGTGCCCATCCTGGTCGAGCTGGACGGCGACGTAAACGGCCACAAGTTCAGCGTGCGCGG
CGAGGGCGAGGGCGATGCCACCAACGGCAAGCTGACCCTGAAGTTCATCTGCACCACCGGCAAGCTGCCC
GTGCCCTGGCCCACCCTCGTGACCACCCTGACCTACGGCGTGCAGTGCTTCAGCCGCTACCCCGACCACA
TGAAGCAGCACGACTTCTTCAAGTCCGCCATGCCCGAAGGCTACGTCCAGGAGCGCACCATCAGCTTCAA
GGACGACGGCACCTACAAGACCCGCGCCGAGGTGAAGTTCGAGGGCGACACCCTGGTGAACCGCATCGAG
CTGAAGGGCATCGACTTCAAGGAGGACGGCAACATCCTGGGGCACAAGCTGGAGTACAACTTTAACAACC
CCCTGAACATGAATTTCGAACTGTCAGACGAAATGAAAGCACTGTTCAAAGAACCGAATGACAAGGCACT
GAAACTGCAGGTCGACGAACAAAAACTCATCTCAGAAGAGGATCTGAATGCTGTGGGCCAGGACACGCAG
GAGGTCATCGTGGTGCCACACTCCTTGCCCTTTAAGGTGGTGGTGATCTCAGCCATCCTGGCCCTGGTGG
TGCTCACCATCATCTCCCTTATCATCCTCATCATGCTTTGGCAGAAGAAGCCACGTTAGAAGCTTATCGA
TAATCAACCTCTGGATTACAAAATTTGTGAAAGATTGACTGGTATTCTTAACTATGTTGCTCCTTTTACG
CTATGTGGATACGCTGCTTTAATGCCTTTGTATCATGCTATTGCTTCCCGTATGGCTTTCATTTTCTCCT
CCTTGTATAAATCCTGGTTGCTGTCTCTTTATGAGGAGTTGTGGCCCGTTGTCAGGCAACGTGGCGTGGT
GTGCACTGTGTTTGCTGACGCAACCCCCACTGGTTGGGGCATTGCCACCACCTGTCAGCTCCTTTCCGGG
ACTTTCGCTTTCCCCCTCCCTATTGCCACGGCGGAACTCATCGCCGCCTGCCTTGCCCGCTGCTGGACAG
GGGCTCGGCTGTTGGGCACTGACAATTCCGTGGTGTTGTCGGGGAAATCATCGTCCTTTCCTTGGCTGCT
CGCCTGTGTTGCCACCTGGATTCTGCGCGGGACGTCCTTCTGCTACGTCCCTTCGGCCCTCAATCCAGCG
GACCTTCCTTCCCGCGGCCTGCTGCCGGCTCTGCGGCCTCTTCCGCGTCTTCGCCTTCGCCCTCAGACGA
GTCGGATCTCCCTTTGGGCCGCCTCCCCGCATCGATACCGTCGACCTCGACCCGGGCGGCCGCTTCGAGC
AGACATGATAAGATACATTGATGAGTTTGGACAAACCACAACTAGAATGCAGTGAAAAAAATGCTTTATT
TGTGAAATTTGTGATGCTATTGCTTTATTTGTAACCATTATAAGCTGCAATAAACAAGTTAACAACAACA
ATTGCATTCATTTTATGTTTCAGGTTCAGGGGGAGATGTGGGAGGTTTTTTAAAGCAAGTAAAACCTCTA
CAAATGTGGTAAAATCGATAAGGATCTTCCTAGAGCATGGCTACGTAGATAAGTAGCATGGCGGGTTAAT
CATTAACTACAAGGAACCCCTAGTGATGGAGTTGGCCACTCCCTCTCTGCGCGCTCGCTCGCTCACTGAG
GCCGGGCGACCAAAGGTCGCCCGACGCCCGGGCTTTGCCCGGGCGGCCTCAGTGAGCGAGCGAGCGCGCA
GCTGCATTAATGAATCGGCCAACGCGCGGGGAGAGGCGGTTTGCGTATTGGGCGCTCTTCCGCTTCCTCG
CTCACTGACTCGCTGCGCTCGGTCGTTCGGCTGCGGCGAGCGGTATCAGCTCACTCAAAGGCGGTAATAC
GGTTATCCACAGAATCAGGGGATAACGCAGGAAAGAACATGTGAGCAAAAGGCCAGCAAAAGGCCAGGAA
CCGTAAAAAGGCCGCGTTGCTGGCG
Features (pLannotate 1.2.2; 19 found; start..end, strand, type, name):
      1..61      -  CDS            lacI (fragment): lac repressor; lacI; The lac repressor binds to the lac operator to inhibit transcription in E. coli. This inhibition can be relieved by adding lactose or isopropyl-β-D-thiogalactopyranoside (IPTG).
    244..832     -  rep_origin     ori: high-copy-number ColE1/pMB1/pBR322/pUC origin of replication
   1003..1863    -  CDS            AmpR: β-lactamase; bla; confers resistance to ampicillin, carbenicillin, and related antibiotics
   1864..1968    -  promoter       AmpR promoter: bla
   2021..2449    -  rep_origin     f1 ori (sequence partly withheld): f1 bacteriophage origin of replication; arrow indicates direction of (+) strand synthesis
   2454..2523    -  CDS            lacZα (fragment): LacZα fragment of β-galactosidase; lacZ fragment
   2518..2650    -  repeat_region  AAV2 ITR (fragment): inverted terminal repeat of adeno-associated virus serotype 2 inverted
   2726..3173    +  promoter       hSyn promoter: human synapsin I promoter; confers neuron-specific expression (Kügler et al., 2003)
   3208..3270    +  sig_peptide    Igκ leader: leader sequence from mouse immunoglobulin κ light chain
   3277..4017    +  CDS            gltI (fragment): GLTI_ECOLI - Also known as ybeJ, yzzK. Experimental evidence at protein level: Swiss-Prot protein existence level 1. Part of the ABC transporter complex GltIJKL involved in glutamate and aspartate uptake. Binds to both glutamate and aspartate. From Escherichia coli (strain K12).
   4030..4749    +  CDS            cEGFP: cEGFP is a basic (constitutively fluorescent) green fluorescent protein published in 2008, derived from Aequorea victoria.
   4879..5025    +  CDS            PDGFRβ TM domain: transmembrane domain from platelet derived growth factor receptor beta
   5041..5629    +  misc_feature   WPRE: woodchuck hepatitis virus posttranscriptional regulatory element
   5630..5649    +  misc_feature   MCS (fragment): pBluescript multiple cloning site
   5678..5799    -  polyA_signal   SV40 poly(A) signal: SV40 polyadenylation signal
   5822..5890    -  CDS            large T antigen (fragment): large T antigen from SV40 (simian virus 40)
   5961..6094    +  repeat_region  AAV2 ITR: inverted terminal repeat of adeno-associated virus serotype 2 inverted
   6088..6144    -  CDS            lacI (fragment): lac repressor; lacI; The lac repressor binds to the lac operator to inhibit transcription in E. coli. This inhibition can be relieved by adding lactose or isopropyl-β-D-thiogalactopyranoside (IPTG).
   6146..6279    -  rep_origin     RSF ori (fragment): Plasmids containing the RSF 1030 origin of replication can be propagated in E. coli cells that contain additional plasmids with compatible origins.
