[The description below was written by a language model from this plasmid's Addgene catalogue record and pLannotate feature annotations shown in this document.]
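Description:
pAAV.hSynapsin.SF-iGluSnFR.A184S is an adeno-associated virus transfer plasmid that delivers a genetically encoded fluorescent glutamate sensor to neurons. The bacterial portion carries a high-copy ColE1/pUC-type origin, an ampicillin resistance gene (β-lactamase) with its own promoter, and an f1 phage origin. The record lists a recombination-reduced E. coli strain for growth, a common choice for keeping ITR-containing plasmids intact. Short annotated fragments of lacI, lacZα, an RSF origin and SV40 large T antigen appear to be backbone remnants or spurious matches rather than functional parts.

Two AAV2 inverted terminal repeats, one annotated as a fragment, flank the expression cassette and define the DNA that is replicated and packaged into AAV particles when rep, cap and helper functions are supplied in trans. Within them, the human synapsin I promoter restricts expression to neurons. It drives a synthetic open reading frame that begins with the mouse Igκ leader peptide for entry into the secretory pathway. This is followed by the E. coli glutamate/aspartate-binding protein GltI, interrupted by a GFP-derived fluorescent protein that the annotation software matched to cEGFP. The name indicates the "SF" variant of iGluSnFR. The frame ends in the PDGFRβ transmembrane domain, which anchors the sensor on the extracellular face of the plasma membrane. Glutamate binding to GltI is converted into a change in fluorescence, and the A184S substitution in GltI yields the tight-affinity version of the sensor. A WPRE and an SV40 polyadenylation signal follow the coding sequence to enhance transcript stability and processing.

The construct is used to make AAV for imaging glutamate release in neurons. The depositor notes that a newer sensor generation, iGluSnFR3, is now available.
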