Addgene plasmid #106174: pAAV.hSynapsin.SF-iGluSnFR.A184S
Purpose: Tight affinity glutamate sensor ** A newer version of this sensor is available. Please see iGluSnFR3 plasmids at https://www.addgene.org/browse/article/28220233/ **
Depositing lab: Loren Looger. Depositing organization: HHMI, Janelia Research Campus. Publication: Stability, affinity, and chromatic variants of the glutamate sensor iGluSnFR. Marvin JS, Scholl B, Wilson DE, Podgorski K, Kazemipour A, Muller JA, Schoch S, Quiroz FJU, Rebola N, Bao H, Little JP, Tkachuk AN, Cai E, Hantman AW, Wang SS, DePiero VJ, Borghuis BG, Chapman ER, Dietrich D, DiGregorio DA, Fitzpatrick D, Looger LL. Nat Methods. 2018 Nov;15(11):936-939. doi: 10.1038/s41592-018-0171-3. Epub 2018 Oct 30. PubMed 30377363.
Backbone
  Vector backbone: pAAV.hSynapsin
  Backbone size w/o insert (bp): 4373
  Vector type: AAV
Growth in bacteria
  Bacterial resistance: Ampicillin, 100 μg/mL
  Growth temperature: 37°C
  Growth strain: NEB Stable
  Copy number: High Copy
Gene/Insert
  Gene/Insert name: SF-iGluSnFR.A184S
  Species: Synthetic
  Insert size (bp): 1821
  Mutation: GltI: A184S
  Promoter: hSynapsin
  Cloning method: Restriction Enzyme; 5′ cloning site unknown (unknown if destroyed); 3′ cloning site unknown (unknown if destroyed)
Terms and licenses: Academic/Nonprofit Terms; Industry Terms: Not Available to Industry
Depositor comments: ** A newer version of this sensor is available. Please see iGluSnFR3 plasmids at https://www.addgene.org/browse/article/28220233/ **
How to cite: pAAV.hSynapsin.SF-iGluSnFR.A184S was a gift from Loren Looger (Addgene plasmid # 106174 ; http://n2t.net/addgene:106174 ; RRID:Addgene_106174) For viral preps, please replace (Addgene plasmid # 106174) in the above sentence with: (Addgene viral prep # 106174-AAV1) or (Addgene viral prep # 106174-AAV9)
